Addgene plasmid #247453: pEF5-H4(R5,8,12,16)-HaloTag-FRT
Purpose: Expresses wild-type H4(R5,8,12,16)-Halo under EF1 promoter and can be integrated into FRT site
Depositing lab: Kazuhiro Maeshima. Depositing organization: National Institute of Genetics. Publication: Behaviors of nucleosomes with mutant histone H4s in euchromatic domains of living human cells. Semeigazin A, Iida S, Minami K, Tamura S, Ide S, Higashi K, Toyoda A, Kurokawa K, Maeshima K. Histochem Cell Biol. 2024 Jul;162(1-2):23-40. doi: 10.1007/s00418-024-02293-x. Epub 2024 May 14. PubMed 38743310.
Backbone
  Vector backbone: pEF5
  Backbone manufacturer: Invitrogen, Cat#V602020
  Vector type: Mammalian Expression
  Selectable markers: Hygromycin
Growth in bacteria
  Bacterial resistance: Ampicillin, 100 μg/mL
  Growth temperature: 37°C
  Growth strain: DH5alpha
  Copy number: High Copy
Gene/Insert
  Gene/Insert name: H4 (H4C1) (alt name: H4 (H4C1), R5,8,12,16)
  Species: H. sapiens (human)
  Insert size (bp): 1263
  Mutation: H4(R5,8,12,16) has four mutations in the N-terminal tail region: K5R, K8R, K12R, and K16R.
  Entrez Gene: H4C1 (a.k.a. H4-16, H4C11, H4C12, H4C13, H4C14, H4C15, H4C16, H4C2, H4C3, H4C4, H4C5, H4C6, H4C8, H4C9, H4FA, HIST1H4A)
  Promoter: EF1α
  Tag / fusion protein: HaloTag (C terminal on insert)
  Cloning method: Other
  Sequencing primers: 5′ T7 or EF1a
Terms and licenses: Academic/Nonprofit Terms; Industry Terms: Not Available to Industry
How to cite: pEF5-H4(R5,8,12,16)-HaloTag-FRT was a gift from Kazuhiro Maeshima (Addgene plasmid # 247453 ; http://n2t.net/addgene:247453 ; RRID:Addgene_247453)
