[The description below was written by a language model from this plasmid's Addgene catalogue record and pLannotate feature annotations shown in this document.]
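Description:
pEF5-H4(R5,8,12,16)-HaloTag-FRT is a 7.1 kb mammalian expression plasmid built on the Invitrogen pEF5 FRT-type backbone, designed for FLP-mediated integration into a genomic FRT site. In E. coli it is maintained at high copy through a ColE1/pUC-type origin and selected with ampicillin via the bla gene. The annotation also picks up short remnants of other vector elements (f1 ori, lac promoter/operator region, and fragments matching SV40, CMV, lacI and ble sequences) that appear to be backbone residue rather than functional parts.

The payload is human histone H4 (H4C1) carrying four lysine-to-arginine substitutions in the N-terminal tail, K5R, K8R, K12R and K16R, fused at its C terminus to HaloTag. These lysines are the well-known tail acetylation sites, and arginine keeps the positive charge while preventing acetylation. The catalogue purpose line calls the protein "wild-type", which conflicts with the listed mutations. The automated annotation labels the H4 coding region by its bovine homologue, reflecting the strong conservation of H4. Expression is driven by the constitutive EF-1α promoter, with a T7 promoter just upstream of the insert and a bGH polyadenylation signal downstream. A V5 tag sequence lies after HaloTag, but the record does not say whether it is translated.

A hygromycin resistance coding sequence sits directly next to the FRT site with no annotated promoter of its own, followed by an SV40 poly(A) signal. In this type of system, hygromycin resistance is typically gained only after correct recombination into a promoter-bearing genomic FRT site. HaloTag covalently binds chloroalkane ligands, allowing fluorescent labelling of the histone, consistent with the associated study of mutant H4 nucleosome behaviour in living human cells.
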