Features (pLannotate 1.2.2; 23 found; start..end, strand, type, name):
     55..1077    -  CDS            HygR: aminoglycoside phosphotransferase from E. coli; aph(4)-Ia; confers resistance to hygromycin
   1085..1132    -  protein_bind   FRT: FLP-mediated recombination occurs in the 8-bp core sequence TCTAGAAA (Turan and Bode, 2011). FLP recombinase from the Saccharomyces cerevisiae 2μ plasmid
   1137..1370    -  rep_origin     f1 ori (fragment) (sequence partly withheld): f1 bacteriophage origin of replication; arrow indicates direction of (+) strand synthesis
   1391..1412    -  promoter       SV40 promoter (fragment): SV40 enhancer and early promoter
   1416..1640    -  polyA_signal   bGH poly(A) signal: bovine growth hormone polyadenylation signal
   1684..1725    -  CDS            V5 tag: epitope tag from simian virus 5
   1776..2659    -  CDS            HaloTag® (fragment): modified bacterial dehalogenase that forms covalent bonds with chloroalkane derivatives
   2726..3034    -  CDS            H4_BOVIN (sequence partly withheld): Experimental evidence at protein level: Swiss-Prot protein existence level 1. Core component of nucleosome. Nucleosomes wrap and compact DNA into chromatin, limiting DNA accessibility to the cellular machineries which require DNA as a template. Histones thereby play a central role in transcription regulation, DNA repair, DNA replication and chromosomal stability. DNA accessibility is regulated via a complex set of post-translational modifications of histones, also called histone code, and nucleosome remodeling. From Bos taurus (Bovine).
   3154..3172    -  promoter       T7 promoter: promoter for bacteriophage T7 RNA polymerase
   3189..4367    -  promoter       EF-1α promoter: strong constitutive promoter for human elongation factor EF-1α
   4374..4440    -  CDS            small t antigen (fragment): SV40 (simian virus 40) small t antigen
   4449..4468    -  promoter       SRα promoter (fragment): hybrid promoter consisting of the SV40 early promoter plus part of the long terminal repeat of human T-lymphotrophic virus 1
   4465..4483    -  enhancer       CMV enhancer (fragment): human cytomegalovirus immediate early enhancer
   4638..4690    +  misc_feature   bom (fragment): basis of mobility region from pBR322
   4749..4853    +  promoter       AmpR promoter: bla
   4854..5714    +  CDS            AmpR: β-lactamase; bla; confers resistance to ampicillin, carbenicillin, and related antibiotics
   5885..6473    +  rep_origin     ori: high-copy-number ColE1/pMB1/pBR322/pUC origin of replication
   6656..6748    +  CDS            lacI (fragment): lac repressor; lacI; The lac repressor binds to the lac operator to inhibit transcription in E. coli. This inhibition can be relieved by adding lactose or isopropyl-β-D-thiogalactopyranoside (IPTG).
   6761..6782    +  protein_bind   CAP binding site: CAP binding activates transcription in the presence of cAMP. E. coli catabolite activator protein
   6797..6827    +  promoter       lac promoter: promoter for the E. coli lac operon
   6835..6851    +  protein_bind   lac operator: The lac repressor binds to the lac operator to inhibit transcription in E. coli. This inhibition can be relieved by adding lactose or isopropyl-β-D-thiogalactopyranoside (IPTG). lac repressor encoded by lacI
   6924..7045    -  polyA_signal   SV40 poly(A) signal: SV40 polyadenylation signal
   7040..45      -  CDS            ble (fragment) (across the origin): BLE_KLEPN - Experimental evidence at protein level: Swiss-Prot protein existence level 1. Binding protein with a strong affinity to the bleomycin family of antibiotics. Binds to CL990; an antimitotic-antibiotic compound. From Klebsiella pneumoniae.
>Addgene plasmid #247453 | pEF5-H4(R5,8,12,16)-HaloTag-FRT | addgene full sequence | sequence record 491705 | Addgene NGS Result
GAAGCCCAACCTTTCATAGAAGGCGGCGGTGGAATCGAAATCTCGTAGTACGTGCTATTCCTTTGCCCTC
GGACGAGTGCTGGGGCGTCGGTTTCCACTATCGGCGAGTACTTCTACACAGCCATCGGTCCAGACGGCCG
CGCTTCTGCGGGCGATTTGTGTACGCCCGACAGTCCCGGCTCCGGATCGGACGATTGCGTCGCATCGACC
CTGCGCCCAAGCTGCATCATCGAAATTGCCGTCAACCAAGCTCTGATAGAGTTGGTCAAGACCAATGCGG
AGCATATACGCCCGGAGCCGCGGCGATCCTGCAAGCTCCGGATGCCTCCGCTCGAAGTAGCGCGTCTGCT
GCTCCATACAAGCCAACCACGGCCTCCAGAAGAAGATGTTGGCGACCTCGTATTGGGAATCCCCGAACAT
CGCCTCGCTCCAGTCAATGACCGCTGTTATGCGGCCATTGTCCGTCAGGACATTGTTGGAGCCGAAATCC
GCGTGCACGAGGTGCCGGACTTCGGGGCAGTCCTCGGCCCAAAGCATCAGCTCATCGAGAGCCTGCGCGA
CGGACGCACTGACGGTGTCGTCCATCACAGTTTGCCAGTGATACACATGGGGATCAGCAATCGCGCATAT
GAAATCACGCCATGTAGTGTATTGACCGATTCCTTGCGGTCCGAATGGGCCGAACCCGCTCGTCTGGCTA
AGATCGGCCGCAGCGATCGCATCCATGGCCTCCGCGACCGGCTGCAGAACAGCGGGCAGTTCGGTTTCAG
GCAGGTCTTGCAACGTGACACCCTGTGCACGGCGGGAGATGCAATAGGTCAGGCTCTCGCTGAATTCCCC
AATGTCAAGCACTTCCGGAATCGGGAGCGCGGCCGATGCAAAGTGCCGATAAACATAACGATCTTTGTAG
AAACCATCGGCGCAGCTATTTACCCGCAGGACATATCCACGCCCTCCTACATCGAAGCTGAAAGCACGAG
ATTCTTCGCCCTCCGAGAGCTGCATCAGGTCGGAGACGCTGTCGAACTTTTCGATCAGAAACTTCTCGAC
AGACGTCGCGGTGAGTTCAGGCTTTTTGGCCAAGGAAGTTCCTATACTTTCTAGAGAATAGGAACTTCGG
AATAGGAACTTCTAGGTACGTGAACCATCACCCT
[91 nt withheld, positions 1155-1245]
G
[124 nt withheld, positions 1247-1370]
GGGGATACCCCCTAGAGCCCCAGCTGGTTCTTTCCGCCTCAGAAGCCATAGAGCCCACCGCATCCCCAGC
ATGCCTGCTATTGTCTTCCCAATCCTCCCCCTTGCTGTCCTGCCCCACCCCACCCCCCAGAATAGAATGA
CACCTACTCAGACAATGCGATGCAATTTCCTCATTTTATTAGGAAAGGACAGTGGGAGTGGCACCTTCCA
GGGTCAAGGAAGGCACGGGGGAGGGGCAAACAACAGATGGCTGGCAACTAGAAGGCACAGTCGAGGCTGA
TCAGCGGGTTTAAACTCATTACTAACCGGTACGCGTAGAATCGAGACCGAGGAGAGGGTTAGGGATAGGC
TTACCTTCGAACCGCGGGCCCTCTAGACTCGAGCGGGGCCGCCGAATTAACTTAACCGGAAATCTCCAGA
GTAGACAGCCAGCGCGCGATCTCGCTGCCGATCAGGTCCGGGTTGTCTTCTTGCAGCAGATTCAGACCCG
GGCCGATGTCCACAGCCTTGCAGTTAGGCAGGCTTTTGGCCAGGCGAGCGGCTTCGGCCGGTGGGATCAG
AACGCCTGGGGTGCCCCAGAACAGCAGCTTCGGGACAGGGGACTGGTGCAGCCAGTCCATGTATTCTTCG
ACCAGCGCGACGATGTTCGCTGGCTCACCGGCGATTGGCAGCTCGTTTGGGAAGCGCCACAGTGGCTCGC
GGTCAACAGGATTCAGGAACGGCTCGCGGTAATGGTCCATCTCGACTTCAGTCAGCGGGCGGACGACACC
CATCGGCAGCGTACCCTCGATAAAAACGTTCTGATCGATGATCAGCTTGCGGCCGACGTCGGTGGTGCGG
AAGGCCTGGAAGGTCTCGCGGGCAAATTCTGGCCATTCGTCCCAGGTCGGGATAGGGCGGATGAACTCCA
TAAATGCAATACCTTTGACGCGCTCTGGATTGCGCTTGGCCCAGTGGAAACCCAGAGCGGAGCCCCAGTC
GTGAATGACCAGGACGACCTCTTCCAGACCCAGGGCTTCGATGAAGGCATCCATGAAGCGGACGTGGTCG
TCGAAGAAATAACCCAGGTCTGGTTTGTCGGATTTGCCCATACCGATCAGGTCTGGAGCAATGCAGCGAT
GGGTCGGTGCAACATGCGGGATGATGTTGCGCCACACGTAGGAGGAGGTCGGGTTACCGTGCAGGAACAG
CACAGGGGTGCCATCGCGCGGACCAACATCGACGTAGTGCATGCGCTCGCCCAGGACTTCCACATAATGG
GGGTCGAATGGAAAGCCAGTACCGATTTCGGAACCGCCACCAGAGCCTCCACCTCCACTTCCACCTCCGC
CTGAACCACCTCCACCAGATGGATC
[258 nt withheld, positions 2726-2983]
CCTGGCACCCCCCCTACCCAAACCCCTCCCGCCCCTACCACGTCCAGACATCTCGAAATTCGCTAGCTCT
AGAGCGGCCCCGCCACTGTGCTGGATATCTGCAGAATTCCACCACACTGGACTAGTGGATCCGAGCTCGG
TACCAAGCTTACCTAGCCAGCTTGGGTCTCCCTATAGTGAGTCGTATTAGTACCAAGCTAATTCCTCACG
ACACCTGAAATGGAAGAAAAAAACTTTGAACCACTGTCTGAGGCTTGAGAATGAACCAAGATCCAAACTC
AAAAAGGGCAAATTCCAAGGAGAATTACATCAAGTGCCAAGCTGGCCTAACTTCAGTCTCCACCCACTCA
GTGTGGGGAAACTCCATCGCATAAAACCCCTCCCCCCAACCTAAAGACGACGTACTCCAAAAGCTCGAGA
ACTAATCGAGGTGCCTGGACGGCGCCCGGTACTCCGTGGAGTCACATGAAGCGACGGCTGAGGACGGAAA
GGCCCTTTTCCTTTGTGTGGGTGACTCACCCGCCCGCTCTCCCGAGCGCCGCGTCCTCCATTTTGAGCTC
CCTGCAGCAGGGCCGGGAAGCGGCCATCTTTCCGCTCACGCAACTGGTGCCGACCGGGCCAGCCTTGCCG
CCCAGGGCGGGGCGATACACGGCGGCGCGAGGCCAGGCACCAGAGCAGGCCGGCCAGCTTGAGACTACCC
CCGTCCGATTCTCGGTGGCCGCGCTCGCAGGCCCCGCCTCGCCGAACATGTGCGCTGGGACGCACGGGCC
CCGTCGCCGCCCGCGGCCCCAAAAACCGAAATACCAGTGTGCAGATCTTGGCCCGCATTTACAAGACTAT
CTTGCCAGAAAAAAAGCGTCGCAGCAGGTCATCAAAAATTTTAAATGGCTAGAGACTTATCGAAAGCAGC
GAGACAGGCGCGAAGGTGCCACCAGATTCGCACGCGGCGGCCCCAGCGCCCAGGCCAGGCCTCAACTCAA
GCACGAGGCGAAGGGGCTCCTTAAGCGCAAGGCCTCGAACTCTCCCACCCACTTCCAACCCGAAGCTCGG
GATCAAGAATCACGTACTGCAGCCAGGTGGAAGTAATTCAAGGCACGCAAGGGCCATAACCCGTAAAGAG
GCCAGGCCCGCGGGAACCACACACGGCACTTACCTGTGTTCTGGCGGCAAACCCGTTGCGAAAAAGAACG
TTCACGGCGACTACTGCACTTATATACGGTTCTCCCCCACCCTCGGGAAAAAGGCGGAGCCAGTACACGA
CATCACTTTCCCAGTTTACCCCGCGCCACCTTCTCTAGGCACCGGTTCAATTGCCGACCCCTCCCCCCAA
CTTCTCGGGGACTGTGGGCGATGTGCGCTCTGCCCACTGACGGGCACCGGAGCCAATTCCCACTCCTTTC
AAGACCTAGAAGGTCCATTAGCTGCAAAGATTCCTCTCTGTTTAAAACTTTATCCATCTTTGCAAAGCTT
TTTGCAAAAGCCTAGTCAATAATCAATGTCAACGCGTATATCTGGCCCGTACATCGCGAAGCAGCGCAAA
ACGCCTAACCCTAAGCAGATTCTTCATGCAATTGTCGGTCAAGCCTTGCCTTGTTGTAGCTTAAATTTTG
CTCGCGCACTACTCAGCGACCTCCAACACACAAGCAGGGAGCAGATACTGGCTTAACTATGCGGCATCAG
AGCAGATTGTACTGAGAGTGCACCATAGGGGATCGGGAGATCTCCCGATCCGTCGACGTCAGGTGGCACT
TTTCGGGGAAATGTGCGCGGAACCCCTATTTGTTTATTTTTCTAAATACATTCAAATATGTATCCGCTCA
TGAGACAATAACCCTGATAAATGCTTCAATAATATTGAAAAAGGAAGAGTATGAGTATTCAACATTTCCG
TGTCGCCCTTATTCCCTTTTTTGCGGCATTTTGCCTTCCTGTTTTTGCTCACCCAGAAACGCTGGTGAAA
GTAAAAGATGCTGAAGATCAGTTGGGTGCACGAGTGGGTTACATCGAACTGGATCTCAACAGCGGTAAGA
TCCTTGAGAGTTTTCGCCCCGAAGAACGTTTTCCAATGATGAGCACTTTTAAAGTTCTGCTATGTGGCGC
GGTATTATCCCGTATTGACGCCGGGCAAGAGCAACTCGGTCGCCGCATACACTATTCTCAGAATGACTTG
GTTGAGTACTCACCAGTCACAGAAAAGCATCTTACGGATGGCATGACAGTAAGAGAATTATGCAGTGCTG
CCATAACCATGAGTGATAACACTGCGGCCAACTTACTTCTGACAACGATCGGAGGACCGAAGGAGCTAAC
CGCTTTTTTGCACAACATGGGGGATCATGTAACTCGCCTTGATCGTTGGGAACCGGAGCTGAATGAAGCC
ATACCAAACGACGAGCGTGACACCACGATGCCTGTAGCAATGGCAACAACGTTGCGCAAACTATTAACTG
GCGAACTACTTACTCTAGCTTCCCGGCAACAATTAATAGACTGGATGGAGGCGGATAAAGTTGCAGGACC
ACTTCTGCGCTCGGCCCTTCCGGCTGGCTGGTTTATTGCTGATAAATCTGGAGCCGGTGAGCGTGGGTCT
CGCGGTATCATTGCAGCACTGGGGCCAGATGGTAAGCCCTCCCGTATCGTAGTTATCTACACGACGGGGA
GTCAGGCAACTATGGATGAACGAAATAGACAGATCGCTGAGATAGGTGCCTCACTGATTAAGCATTGGTA
ACTGTCAGACCAAGTTTACTCATATATACTTTAGATTGATTTAAAACTTCATTTTTAATTTAAAAGGATC
TAGGTGAAGATCCTTTTTGATAATCTCATGACCAAAATCCCTTAACGTGAGTTTTCGTTCCACTGAGCGT
CAGACCCCGTAGAAAAGATCAAAGGATCTTCTTGAGATCCTTTTTTTCTGCGCGTAATCTGCTGCTTGCA
AACAAAAAAACCACCGCTACCAGCGGTGGTTTGTTTGCCGGATCAAGAGCTACCAACTCTTTTTCCGAAG
GTAACTGGCTTCAGCAGAGCGCAGATACCAAATACTGTTCTTCTAGTGTAGCCGTAGTTAGGCCACCACT
TCAAGAACTCTGTAGCACCGCCTACATACCTCGCTCTGCTAATCCTGTTACCAGTGGCTGCTGCCAGTGG
CGATAAGTCGTGTCTTACCGGGTTGGACTCAAGACGATAGTTACCGGATAAGGCGCAGCGGTCGGGCTGA
ACGGGGGGTTCGTGCACACAGCCCAGCTTGGAGCGAACGACCTACACCGAACTGAGATACCTACAGCGTG
AGCTATGAGAAAGCGCCACGCTTCCCGAAGGGAGAAAGGCGGACAGGTATCCGGTAAGCGGCAGGGTCGG
AACAGGAGAGCGCACGAGGGAGCTTCCAGGGGGAAACGCCTGGTATCTTTATAGTCCTGTCGGGTTTCGC
CACCTCTGACTTGAGCGTCGATTTTTGTGATGCTCGTCAGGGGGGCGGAGCCTATGGAAAAACGCCAGCA
ACGCGGCCTTTTTACGGTTCCTGGCCTTTTGCTGGCCTTTTGCTCACATGTTCTTTCCTGCGTTATCCCC
TGATTCTGTGGATAACCGTATTACCGCCTTTGAGTGAGCTGATACCGCTCGCCGCAGCCGAACGACCGAG
CGCAGCGAGTCAGTGAGCGAGGAAGCGGAAGAGCGCCCAATACGCAAACCGCCTCTCCCCGCGCGTTGGC
CGATTCATTAATGCAGCTGGCACGACAGGTTTCCCGACTGGAAAGCGGGCAGTGAGCGCAACGCAATTAA
TGTGAGTTAGCTCACTCATTAGGCACCCCAGGCTTTACACTTTATGCTTCCGGCTCGTATGTTGTGTGGA
ATTGTGAGCGGATAACAATTTCACACAGGAAACAGCTATGACCATGATTACGCCAAGCTCTAGCTAGAGG
TCGACGGTATACAGACATGATAAGATACATTGATGAGTTTGGACAAACCACAACTAGAATGCAGTGAAAA
AAATGCTTTATTTGTGAAATTTGTGATGCTATTGCTTTATTTGTAACCATTATAAGCTGCAATAAACAAG
TTGGGGTGGGCGAAGAACTCCAGCATGAGATCCCCGCGCTGGAGGATCATCCAGCCGGCGTCCCGGAAAA
CGATTCC
